>Addgene plasmid #170111 | XXXXA_Q182A_R287H-pHG165c | depositor full sequence | sequence record 329676 | Full Sequence
TATTTGGTATCTGCGCTCTGCTGAAGCCAGTTACCTTCGGAAAAAGAGTTGGTAGCTCTTGATCCGGCAA
ACAAACCACCGCTGGTAGCGGTGGTTTTTTTGTTTGCAAGCAGCAGATTACGCGCAGAAAAAAAGGATCT
CAAGAAGATCCTTTGATCTTTTCTACGGGGTCTGACGCTCAGTGGAACGAAAACTCACGTTAAGGGATTT
TGGTCATGAGATTATCAAAAAGGATCTTCACCTAGATCCTTTTAAATTAAAAATGAAGTTTTAAATCAAT
CTAAAGTATATATGAGTAAACTTGGTCTGACAGTTACCAATGCTTAATCAGTGAGGCACCTATCTCAGCG
ATCTGTCTATTTCGTTCATCCATAGTTGCCTGACTCCCCGTCGTGTAGATAACTACGATACGGGAGGGCT
TACCATCTGGCCCCAGTGCTGCAATGATACCGCGAGACCCACGCTCACCGGCTCCAGATTTATCAGCAAT
AAACCAGCCAGCCGGAAGGGCCGAGCGCAGAAGTGGTCCTGCAACTTTATCCGCCTCCATCCAGTCTATT
AATTGTTGCCGGGAAGCTAGAGTAAGTAGTTCGCCAGTTAATAGTTTGCGCAACGTTGTTGCCATTGCTA
CAGGCATCGTGGTGTCACGCTCGTCGTTTGGTATGGCTTCATTCAGCTCCGGTTCCCAACGATCAAGGCG
AGTTACATGATCCCCCATGTTGTGCAAAAAAGCGGTTAGCTCCTTCGGTCCTCCGATCGTTGTCAGAAGT
AAGTTGGCCGCAGTGTTATCACTCATGGTTATGGCAGCACTGCATAATTCTCTTACTGTCATGCCATCCG
TAAGATGCTTTTCTGTGACTGGTGAGTACTCAACCAAGTCATTCTGAGAATAGTGTATGCGGCGACCGAG
TTGCTCTTGCCCGGCGTCAATACGGGATAATACCGCGCCACATAGCAGAACTTTAAAAGTGCTCATCATT
GGAAAACGTTCTTCGGGGCGAAAACTCTCAAGGATCTTACCGCTGTTGAGATCCAGTTCGATGTAACCCA
CTCGTGCACCCAACTGATCTTCAGCATCTTTTACTTTCACCAGCGTTTCTGGGTGAGCAAAAACAGGAAG
GCAAAATGCCGCAAAAAAGGGAATAAGGGCGACACGGAAATGTTGAATACTCATACTCTTCCTTTTTCAA
TATTATTGAAGCATTTATCAGGGTTATTGTCTCATGAGCGGATACATATTTGAATGTATTTAGAAAAATA
AACAAATAGGGGTTCCGCGCACATTTCCCCGAAAAGTGCCACCTGACGTCTAAGAAACCATTATTATCAT
GACATTAACCTATAAAAATAGGCGTATCACGAGGCCCTTTCGTCTTCAAGAATCCGTTAACGGCATTCGC
CATTCAGGCTGCGCAACTGTTGGGAAGGGCGATCGGTGCGGGCCTCTTCGCTATTACGCCAGCTGGCGAA
AGGGGGATGTGCTGCAAGGCGATTAAGTTGGGTAACGCCAGGGTTTTCCCAGTCACGACGTTGTAAAACG
ACGGCCAGTGCCAAGCTTGGCTGCAGGTCGACGGATCCCCGGGAATTCCACCATCGAATGGTGACACCAT
CGAATGGTGCAAAACCTTTCGCGGTATGGCATGATAGCGCCCGGGGCCCAAGTTCACTTAAAAAGGAGAT
CAACAATGAAGCAATTTTCGTACTGAAACATCTTAATCATGCTGGGGAGGGTTTCTAATGGATTTTTGCC
TGCTGAACGAAAAAAGCCAGATTTTTGTGCATGCGGAACCGTATGCGGTGAGCGATTATGTGAACCAGTA
TGTGGGCACCCATAGCATTCGCCTGCCGAAAGGCGGCCGCCCGGCGGGCCGCCTGCATCATCGCATTTTT
GGCTGCCTGGATCTGTGCCGCATTAGCTATGGCGGCAGCGTGCGCGTGATTAGCCCGGGCCTGGAAACCT
GCTATCATCTGCAGATTATTCTGAAAGGCCATTGCCTGTGGCGCGGCCATGGCCAGGAACATTATTTTGC
GCCGGGCGAACTGCTGCTGCTGAACCCGGATGATCAGGCGGATCTGACCTATAGCGAAGATTGCGAAAAA
TTTATTGTGAAACTGCCGAGCGTGGTGCTGGATCGCGCGTGCAGCGATAACAACTGGCATAAACCGCGCG
AAGGCATTCGCTTTGCGGCGCGCCATAACCTGCAGCAGCTGGATGGCTTTATTAACCTGCTGGGCCTGGT
GTGCGATGAAGCGGAACATACCAAAAGCATGCCGCGCGTGGCTGAACATTATGCGGGCATTATTGCGAGC
AAACTGCTGGAAATGCTGGGCAGCAACGTGAGCCGCGAAATTTTTAGCAAAGGCAACCCGGATAATCGGG
TACGCGAGGCTTGTCAGTACATCAGCGATCACCTGGCAGACAGCAATTTTGATATCGCCAGCGTCGCACA
GCATGTTTGCTTGTCGCCGTCGCGTCTGTCACATCTTTTCCGCCAGCAGTTAGGGATTAGCGTCTTAAGC
TGGCGCGAGGACCAACGTATCAGCCAGGCGAAGCTGCTTTTGAGCACCACCCGGATGCCTATCGCCACCG
TCGGTCACAATGTTGGTTTTGACGATCAACTCTATTTCTCGCGGGTATTTAAAAAATGCACCGGGGCCAG
CCCGAGCGAGTTCCGTGCCGGTTGTGAAGAAAAAGTGAATGATGTAGCCGTCAAGTTGTCATAATGAGAA
TTCGTAATAATATAGCTCTAGATTAATTGCGCCCGTTAACGGCGGGCAGCGTTGGGTCCTGGCCACGGGT
GCGCATGATCGTGCTCCTGTCGTTGAGGACCCGGCTAGGCTGGCGGGGTTGCCTTACTGGTTAGCAGAAT
GAATCACCGATACGCGAGCGAACGTGAAGCGACTGCTGCTGCAAAACGTCTGCGACCTGAGCAACAACAT
GAATGGTCTTCGGTTTCCGTGTTTCGTAAAGTCTGGAAACGCGGAAGTCAGCGCCCTGCACCATTATGTT
CCGGATCTGCATCGCAGGATGCTGCTGGCTACCCTGTGGAACACCTACATCTGTATTAACGAAGCGCTGG
CATTGACCCTGAGTGATTTTTCTCTGGTCCCGCCGCATCCATACCGCCAGTTGTTTACCCTCACAACGTT
CCAGTAACCGGGCATGTTCATCATCAGTAACCCGTATCGTGAGCATCCTCTCTCGTTTCATCGGTATCAT
TACCCCCATGAACAGAAATCCCCCTTACACGGAGGCATCAGTGACCAAACAGGAAAAAACCGCCCTTAAC
ATGGCCCGCTTTATCAGAAGCCAGACATTAACGCTTCTGGAGAAACTCAACGAGCTGGACGCGGATGAAC
AGGCAGACATCTGTGAATCGCTTCACGACCACGCTGATGAGCTTTACCGCAGCTGCCTCGCGCGTTTCGG
TGATGACGGTGAAAACCTCTGACACATGCAGCTCCCGGAGACGGTCACAGCTTGTCTGTAAGCGGATGCC
GGGAGCAGACAAGCCCGTCAGGGCGCGTCAGCGGGTGTTGGCGGGTGTCGGGGCGCAGCCATGACCCAGT
CACGTAGCGATAGCGGAGTGTATACTGGCTTAACTATGCGGCATCAGAGCAGATTGTACTGAGAGTGCAC
CATATGCGGTGTGAAATACCGCACAGATGCGTAAGGAGAAAATACCGCATCAGGCGCTCTTCCGCTTCCT
CGCTCACTGACTCGCTGCGCTCGGTCGTTCGGCTGCGGCGAGCGGTATCAGCTCACTCAAAGGCGGTAAT
ACGGTTATCCACAGAATCAGGGGATAACGCAGGAAAGAACATGTGAGCAAAAGGCCAGCAAAAGGCCAGG
AACCGTAAAAAGGCCGCGTTGCTGGCGTTTTTCCATAGGCTCCGCCCCCCTGACGAGCATCACAAAAATC
GACGCTCAAGTCAGAGGTGGCGAAACCCGACAGGACTATAAAGATACCAGGCGTTTCCCCCTGGAAGCTC
CCTCGTGCGCTCTCCTGTTCCGACCCTGCCGCTTACCGGATACCTGTCCGCCTTTCTCCCTTCGGGAAGC
GTGGCGCTTTCTCATAGCTCACGCTGTAGGTATCTCAGTTCGGTGTAGGTCGTTCGCTCCAAGCTGGGCT
GTGTGCACGAACCCCCCGTTCAGCCCGACCGCTGCGCCTTATCCGGTAACTATCGTCTTGAGTCCAACCC
GGTAAGACACGACTTATCGCCACTGGCAGCAGCCACTGGTAACAGGATTAGCAGAGCGAGGTATGTAGGC
GGTGCTACAGAGTTCTTGAAGTGGTGGCCTAACTACGGCTACACTAGAAGGACAG
Features (pLannotate 1.2.2; 9 found; start..end, strand, type, name):
    314..1174    -  CDS            AmpR: β-lactamase; bla; confers resistance to ampicillin, carbenicillin, and related antibiotics
   1175..1279    -  promoter       AmpR promoter: bla
   1396..1550    -  CDS            lacZα (fragment): LacZα fragment of β-galactosidase; lacZ fragment
   1603..1654    +  promoter       lacIq promoter (fragment): lacI (mutant); In the lacIq allele, a single base change in the promoter boosts expression of the lacI gene about 10-fold.
   2370..2724    +  CDS            araC (fragment): L-arabinose regulatory protein; araC
   2864..3244    -  CDS            YPB1_ECOLX: Protein predicted: Swiss-Prot protein existence level 4. From Escherichia coli.
   3261..3452    +  CDS            rop: Rop protein, which maintains plasmids at low copy number; rop
   3554..3694    +  misc_feature   bom: basis of mobility region from pBR322
   3880..143     -  rep_origin     ori (across the origin): high-copy-number ColE1/pMB1/pBR322/pUC origin of replication
