>Addgene plasmid #170111 | XXXXA_Q182A_R287H-pHG165c | addgene full sequence | sequence record 333272 | Addgene NGS Result
CGGTGATGACGGTGAAAACCTCTGACACATGCAGCTCCCGGAGACGGTCACAGCTTGTCTGTAAGCGGAT
GCCGGGAGCAGACAAGCCCGTCAGGGCGCGTCAGCGGGTGTTGGCGGGTGTCGGGGCGCAGTCATGACCC
AGTCACGTAGCGATAGCGGAGTGTATACTGGCTTAACTATGCGGCATCAGAGCAGATTGTACTGAGAGTG
CACCATATGCGGTGTGAAATACCGCACAGATGCGTAAGGAGAAAATACCGCATCAGGCGCTCTTCCGCTT
CCTCGCTCACTGACTCGCTGCGCTCGGTCGTTCGGCTGCGGCGAGCGGTATCAGCTCACTCAAAGGCGGT
AATACGGTTATCCACAGAATCAGGGGATAACGCAGGAAAGAACATGTGAGCAAAAGGCCAGCAAAAGGCC
AGGAACCGTAAAAAGGCCGCGTTGCTGGCGTTTTTCCATAGGCTCCGCCCCCCTGACGAGCATCACAAAA
ATCGACGCTCAAGTCAGAGGTGGCGAAACCCGACAGGACTATAAAGATACCAGGCGTTTCCCCCTGGAAG
CTCCCTCGTGCGCTCTCCTGTTCCGACCCTGCCGCTTACCGGATACCTGTCCGCCTTTCTCCCTTCGGGA
AGCGTGGCGCTTTCTCATAGCTCACGCTGTAGGTATCTCAGTTCGGTGTAGGTCGTTCGCTCCAAGCTGG
GCTGTGTGCACGAACCCCCCGTTCAGCCCGACCGCTGCGCCTTATCCGGTAACTATCGTCTTGAGTCCAA
CCCGGTAAGACACGACTTATCGCCACTGGCAGCAGCCACTGGTAACAGGATTAGCAGAGCGAGGTATGTA
GGCGGTGCTACAGAGTTCTTGAAGTGGTGGCCTAACTACGGCTACACTAGAAGGACAGTATTTGGTATCT
GCGCTCTGCTGAAGCCAGTTACCTTCGGAAAAAGAGTTGGTAGCTCTTGATCCGGCAAACAAACCACCGC
TGGTAGCGGTGGTTTTTTTGTTTGCAAGCAGCAGATTACGCGCAGAAAAAAAGGATCTCAAGAAGATCCT
TTGATCTTTTCTACGGGGTCTGACGCTCAGTGGAACGAAAACTCACGTTAAGGGATTTTGGTCATGAGAT
TATCAAAAAGGATCTTCACCTAGATCCTTTTAAATTAAAAATGAAGTTTTAAATCAATCTAAAGTATATA
TGAGTAAACTTGGTCTGACAGTTACCAATGCTTAATCAGTGAGGCACCTATCTCAGCGATCTGTCTATTT
CGTTCATCCATAGTTGCCTGACTCCCCGTCGTGTAGATAACTACGATACGGGAGGGCTTACCATCTGGCC
CCAGTGCTGCAATGATACCGCGAGACCCACGCTCACCGGCTCCAGATTTATCAGCAATAAACCAGCCAGC
CGGAAGGGCCGAGCGCAGAAGTGGTCCTGCAACTTTATCCGCCTCCATCCAGTCTATTAATTGTTGCCGG
GAAGCTAGAGTAAGTAGTTCGCCAGTTAATAGTTTGCGCAACGTTGTTGCCATTGCTACAGGCATCGTGG
TGTCACGCTCGTCGTTTGGTATGGCTTCATTCAGCTCCGGTTCCCAACGATCAAGGCGAGTTACATGATC
CCCCATGTTGTGCAAAAAAGCGGTTAGCTCCTTCGGTCCTCCGATCGTTGTCAGAAGTAAGTTGGCCGCA
GTGTTATCACTCATGGTTATGGCAGCACTGCATAATTCTCTTACTGTCATGCCATCCGTAAGATGCTTTT
CTGTGACTGGTGAGTACTCAACCAAGTCATTCTGAGAATAGTGTATGCGGCGACCGAGTTGCTCTTGCCC
GGCGTCAATACGGGATAATACCGCGCCACATAGCAGAACTTTAAAAGTGCTCATCATTGGAAAACGTTCT
TCGGGGCGAAAACTCTCAAGGATCTTACCGCTGTTGAGATCCAGTTCGATGTAACCCACTCGTGCACCCA
ACTGATCTTCAGCATCTTTTACTTTCACCAGCGTTTCTGGGTGAGCAAAAACAGGAAGGCAAAATGCCGC
AAAAAAGGGAATAAGGGCGACACGGAAATGTTGAATACTCATACTCTTCCTTTTTCAATATTATTGAAGC
ATTTATCAGGGTTATTGTCTCATGAGCGGATACATATTTGAATGTATTTAGAAAAATAAACAAATAGGGG
TTCCGCGCACATTTCCCCGAAAAGTGCCACCTGACGTCTAAGAAACCATTATTATCATGACATTAACCTA
TAAAAATAGGCGTATCACGAGGCCCTTTCGTCTTCAAGAATCCGTTAACGGCATTCGCCATTCAGGCTGC
GCAACTGTTGGGAAGGGCGATCGGTGCGGGCCTCTTCGCTATTACGCCAGCTGGCGAAAGGGGGATGTGC
TGCAAGGCGATTAAGTTGGGTAACGCCAGGGTTTTCCCAGTCACGACGTTGTAAAACGACGGCCAGTGCC
AAGCTTGGCTGCAGGTCGACGGATCCCCGGGAATTCCACCATCGAATGGTGACACCATCGAATGGTGCAA
AACCTTTCGCGGTATGGCATGATAGCGCCCGGGGCCCAAGTTCACTTAAAAAGGAGATCAACAATGAAGC
AATTTTCGTACTGAAACATCTTAATCATGCTGGGGAGGGTTTCTAATGGATTTTTGCCTGCTGAACGAAA
AAAGCCAGATTTTTGTGCATGCGGAACCGTATGCGGTGAGCGATTATGTGAACCAGTATGTGGGCACCCA
TAGCATTCGCCTGCCGAAAGGCGGCCGCCCGGCGGGCCGCCTGCATCATCGCATTTTTGGCTGCCTGGAT
CTGTGCCGCATTAGCTATGGCGGCAGCGTGCGCGTGATTAGCCCGGGCCTGGAAACCTGCTATCATCTGC
AGATTATTCTGAAAGGCCATTGCCTGTGGCGCGGCCATGGCCAGGAACATTATTTTGCGCCGGGCGAACT
GCTGCTGCTGAACCCGGATGATCAGGCGGATCTGACCTATAGCGAAGATTGCGAAAAATTTATTGTGAAA
CTGCCGAGCGTGGTGCTGGATCGCGCGTGCAGCGATAACAACTGGCATAAACCGCGCGAAGGCATTCGCT
TTGCGGCGCGCCATAACCTGCAGCAGCTGGATGGCTTTATTAACCTGCTGGGCCTGGTGTGCGATGAAGC
GGAACATACCAAAAGCATGCCGCGCGTGGCTGAACATTATGCGGGCATTATTGCGAGCAAACTGCTGGAA
ATGCTGGGCAGCAACGTGAGCCGCGAAATTTTTAGCAAAGGCAACCCGGATAATCGGGTACGCGAGGCTT
GTCAGTACATCAGCGATCACCTGGCAGACAGCAATTTTGATATCGCCAGCGTCGCACAGCATGTTTGCTT
GTCGCCGTCGCGTCTGTCACATCTTTTCCGCCAGCAGTTAGGGATTAGCGTCTTAAGCTGGCGCGAGGAC
CAACGTATCAGCCAGGCGAAGCTGCTTTTGAGCACCACCCGGATGCCTATCGCCACCGTCGGTCACAATG
TTGGTTTTGACGATCAACTCTATTTCTCGCGGGTATTTAAAAAATGCACCGGGGCCAGCCCGAGCGAGTT
CCGTGCCGGTTGTGAAGAAAAAGTGAATGATGTAGCCGTCAAGTTGTCATAATGAGAATTCGTAATAATA
TAGCTCTAGATTAATTGCGCCCGTTAACGGCGGGCAGCGTTGGGTCCTGGCCACGGGTGCGCATGATCGT
GCTCCTGTCGTTGAGGACCCGGCTAGGCTGGCGGGGTTGCCTTACTGGTTAGCAGAATGAATCACCGATA
CGCGAGCGAACGTGAAGCGACTGCTGCTGCAAAACGTCTGCGACCTGAGCAACAACATGAATGGTCTTCG
GTTTCCGTGTTTCGTAAAGTCTGGAAACGCGGAAGTCAGCGCCCTGCACCATTATGTTCCGGATCTGCAT
CGCAGGATGCTGCTGGCTACCCTGTGGAACACCTACATCTGTATTAACGAAGCGCTGGCATTGACCCTGA
GTGATTTTTCTCTGGTCCCGCCGCATCCATACCGCCAGTTGTTTACCCTCACAACGTTCCAGTAACCGGG
CATGTTCATCATCAGTAACCCGTATCGTGAGCATCCTCTCTCGTTTCATCGGTATCATTACCCCCATGAA
CAGAAATCCCCCTTACACGGAGGCATCAGTGACCAAACAGGAAAAAACCGCCCTTAACATGGCCCGCTTT
ATCAGAAGCCAGACATTAACGCTTCTGGAGAAACTCAACGAGCTGGACGCGGATGAACAGGCAGACATCT
GTGAATCGCTTCACGACCACGCTGATGAGCTTTACCGCAGCTGCCTCGCGCGTTT
Features (pLannotate 1.2.2; 9 found; start..end, strand, type, name):
    127..267     +  misc_feature   bom: basis of mobility region from pBR322
    453..1041    -  rep_origin     ori: high-copy-number ColE1/pMB1/pBR322/pUC origin of replication
   1212..2072    -  CDS            AmpR: β-lactamase; bla; confers resistance to ampicillin, carbenicillin, and related antibiotics
   2073..2177    -  promoter       AmpR promoter: bla
   2294..2448    -  CDS            lacZα (fragment): LacZα fragment of β-galactosidase; lacZ fragment
   2501..2552    +  promoter       lacIq promoter (fragment): lacI (mutant); In the lacIq allele, a single base change in the promoter boosts expression of the lacI gene about 10-fold.
   3268..3622    +  CDS            araC (fragment): L-arabinose regulatory protein; araC
   3762..4142    -  CDS            YPB1_ECOLX: Protein predicted: Swiss-Prot protein existence level 4. From Escherichia coli.
   4159..25      +  CDS            rop (across the origin): Rop protein, which maintains plasmids at low copy number; rop
