[The description below was written by a language model from this plasmid's Addgene catalogue record and pLannotate feature annotations shown in this document.]
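Description:
XXXXA_Q182A_R287H-pHG165c is a 4,325 nt bacterial expression plasmid built on the pHG165c backbone and propagated in E. coli under ampicillin selection, with β-lactamase expressed from its native bla promoter. Replication depends on a ColE1/pMB1-family origin. Although the annotation software labels this origin generically as high-copy, the plasmid also carries the rop gene and the pBR322 bom (basis of mobility) region. Rop dampens replication initiation, which fits the catalogue's low-copy designation. A residual lacZα fragment and a predicted E. coli open reading frame (YPB1_ECOLX) are also annotated and appear to be backbone remnants rather than functional payload.

The insert is a synthetic chimeric transcription activator of the AraC/XylS family, joining the benzoate-responsive ligand-binding domain of XylS to the DNA-binding domain of AraC. The feature table detects only the AraC-derived portion, as an araC fragment at the 3′ end of the insert region. The XylS-derived portion is not annotated, though the unannotated stretch between the promoter and the araC fragment is where it would be expected. A lacIq promoter fragment lies upstream in the same orientation and most likely provides the constitutive expression described, though the record does not say this explicitly. Two substitutions, Q182A and R287H, are described as enhancing the activator; the insert-name field gives the second as R278H, an apparent inconsistency within the record. The two sequence records, one from the depositor and one from repository sequencing, show the same features at different start coordinates. The plasmid serves studies of allosteric regulation and mutational tolerance in AraC/XylS homologs.
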