Addgene plasmid #170111: XXXXA_Q182A_R287H-pHG165c
Purpose: Constitutively expressed , mutationally-enhanced chimeric transcription activator comprising the AraC DNA binding domain and the XylS benzoate ligand binding domain.
Depositing lab: Liskin Swint-Kruse. Depositing organization: University of Kansas Medical Center. Publication: Allosteric regulation within the highly interconnected structural scaffold of AraC/XylS homologs tolerates a wide range of amino acid changes. Picard HR, Schwingen KS, Green LM, Shis DL, Egan SM, Bennett MR, Swint-Kruse L. Proteins. 2021 Aug 8. doi: 10.1002/prot.26206. PubMed 34369028.
Backbone
  Vector backbone: pHG165c
  Vector type: Bacterial Expression
Growth in bacteria
  Bacterial resistance: Ampicillin, 100 μg/mL
  Growth temperature: 37°C
  Growth strain: DH5alpha
  Copy number: Low Copy
Gene/Insert
  Gene/Insert name: XXXXA_Q182A_R278H
  Species: Synthetic
  Mutation: Q182A, R287H
  Cloning method: Unknown
Terms and licenses: Academic/Nonprofit Terms; Industry Terms: Not Available to Industry
How to cite: XXXXA_Q182A_R287H-pHG165c was a gift from Liskin Swint-Kruse (Addgene plasmid # 170111 ; http://n2t.net/addgene:170111 ; RRID:Addgene_170111)
