>Addgene plasmid #170111 | XXXXA_Q182A_R287H-pHG165c | depositor partial sequence | sequence record 329677 | XXXXA_Q182A_R287H gene
ATGGATTTTTGCCTGCTGAACGAAAAAAGCCAGATTTTTGTGCATGCGGAACCGTATGCGGTGAGCGATT
ATGTGAACCAGTATGTGGGCACCCATAGCATTCGCCTGCCGAAAGGCGGCCGCCCGGCGGGCCGCCTGCA
TCATCGCATTTTTGGCTGCCTGGATCTGTGCCGCATTAGCTATGGCGGCAGCGTGCGCGTGATTAGCCCG
GGCCTGGAAACCTGCTATCATCTGCAGATTATTCTGAAAGGCCATTGCCTGTGGCGCGGCCATGGCCAGG
AACATTATTTTGCGCCGGGCGAACTGCTGCTGCTGAACCCGGATGATCAGGCGGATCTGACCTATAGCGA
AGATTGCGAAAAATTTATTGTGAAACTGCCGAGCGTGGTGCTGGATCGCGCGTGCAGCGATAACAACTGG
CATAAACCGCGCGAAGGCATTCGCTTTGCGGCGCGCCATAACCTGCAGCAGCTGGATGGCTTTATTAACC
TGCTGGGCCTGGTGTGCGATGAAGCGGAACATACCAAAAGCATGCCGCGCGTGGCTGAACATTATGCGGG
CATTATTGCGAGCAAACTGCTGGAAATGCTGGGCAGCAACGTGAGCCGCGAAATTTTTAGCAAAGGCAAC
CCGGATAATCGGGTACGCGAGGCTTGTCAGTACATCAGCGATCACCTGGCAGACAGCAATTTTGATATCG
CCAGCGTCGCACAGCATGTTTGCTTGTCGCCGTCGCGTCTGTCACATCTTTTCCGCCAGCAGTTAGGGAT
TAGCGTCTTAAGCTGGCGCGAGGACCAACGTATCAGCCAGGCGAAGCTGCTTTTGAGCACCACCCGGATG
CCTATCGCCACCGTCGGTCACAATGTTGGTTTTGACGATCAACTCTATTTCTCGCGGGTATTTAAAAAAT
GCACCGGGGCCAGCCCGAGCGAGTTCCGTGCCGGTTGTGAAGAAAAAGTGAATGATGTAGCCGTCAAGTT
GTCATAA
